>Addgene plasmid #207872 | pRset-ARSeNL | addgene full sequence | sequence record 409917 | Addgene NGS Result
GATCTCGATCCCGCGAAATTAATACGACTCACTATAGGGAGACCACAACGGTTTCCCTCTAGAAATAATT
TTGTTTAACTTTAAGAAGGAGATATACATATGCGGGGTTCTCATCATCATCATCATCATGGTATGGCTAG
CATGACTGGTGGACAGCAAATGGGTCGGGATCTGTACGACGATGACGATAAGGCCACCTCGAGTACCACC
ATGGTGAGCAAGGGCGAGGCAGTGATCAAGGAGTTCATGCGGTTCAAGGTGCACATGGAGGGCTCCATGA
ACGGCCACGAGTTCGAGATCGAGGGCGAGGGCGAGGGCCGCCCCTACGAGGGCACCCAGACCGCCAAGCT
GAAGGTGACCAAGGGTGGCCCCCTGCCCTTCTCCTGGGACATCCTGTCCCCTCAGTTCATGTACGGCTCC
AGGGCCTTCACCAAGCACCCCGCCGACATCCCCGACTACTATAAGCAGTCCTTCCCCGAGGGCTTCAAGT
GGGAGCGCGTGATGAACTTCGAGGACGGCGGCGCCGTGACCGTGACCCAGGACACCTCCCTGGAGGACGG
CACCCTGATCTACAAGGTGAAGCTCCGCGGCACCAACTTCCCTCCTGACGGCCCCGTAATGCAGAAGAAG
ACAATGGGCTGGGAAGCGTCCACCGAGCGGTTGTACCCCGAGGACGGCGTGCTGAAGGGCGACATTAAGA
TGGCCCTGCGCCTGAAGGACGGCGGCCGCTACCTGGCGGACTTCAAGACCACCTACAAGGCCAAGAAGCC
CGTGCAGATGCCCGGCGCCTACAACGTCGACCGCAAGTTGGACATCACCTCCCACAACGAGGACTACACC
GTGGTGGAACAGTACGAACGCTCCGAAGGACGTCATTCTACAGGCCGCCATATCGATATGAAAACTGTGA
AAGTGAATATAACAACCCCTGATGGGCCAGTCTACGACGCTGATATCGAGATGGTGTCCGTGCGGGCCGA
GAGTGGTGATCTCGGCATCCTCCCCGGTCACATTCCCACAAAGGCCCCACTGAAGATCGGAGCTGTGCGG
CTGAAGAAGGACGGCCAAACCGAGATGGTCGCAGTCTCAGGCGGCACTGTTGAAGTGCGGCCTGACCACG
TTACCATTAATGCTCAAGCCGCTGAAACAGCCGAAGGAATCGACAAAGAGAGAGCAGAAGCCGCAAGACA
GAGGGCCCAGGAGCGGCTGAACTCTCAATCCGATGACACCGATATTCGCCGGGCCGAGCTGGCACTGCAG
AGGGCCCTGAACAGACTGGACGTGGCTGGGAAGGCAAACGAATTCATGCTGGAGGACTTTGTTGGGGACT
GGCGACAGACAGCCGGCTACAACCTGGACCAAGTCCTTGAACAGGGAGGTGTGTCCAGTTTGTTTCAGAA
TCTCGGGGTGTCCGTAACTCCGATCCAAAGGATTGTCCTGAGCGGTGAAAATGGGCTGAAGATCGACATC
CATGTCATCATCCCGTATGAAGGTCTGAGCGGCGACCAAATGGGCCAGATCGAAAAAATTTTTAAGGTGG
TGTACCCTGTGGATGATCATCACTTTAAGGTGATCCTGCACTATGGCACACTGGTAATCGACGGGGTTAC
GCCGAACATGATCGACTATTTCGGACGGCCGTATGAAGGCATCGCCGTGTTCGACGGCAAAAAGATCACT
GTAACAGGGACCCTGTGGAACGGCAACAAAATTATCGACGAGCGCCTGATCAACCCCGACGGCTCCCTGC
TGTTCCGAGTAACCATCAACGGAGTGACCGGCTGGCGGCTGTGCGAACGCATTCTGGCGTAAGCTTGATC
CGGCTGCTAACAAAGCCCGAAAGGAAGCTGAGTTGGCTGCTGCCACCGCTGAGCAATAACTAGCATAACC
CCTTGGGGCCTCTAAACGGGTCTTGAGGGGTTTTTTGCTGAAAGGAGGAACTATATCCGGATCTGGCGTA
ATAGCGAAGAGGCCCGCACCGATCGCCCTTCCCAACAGTTGCGCAGCCTGAATGGCGAATGGG
[124 nt withheld, positions 2024-2147]
C
[91 nt withheld, positions 2149-2239]
A
[49 nt withheld, positions 2241-2289]
CCTTTGACGTTGGAGTCCACGTTCTTT
[37 nt withheld, positions 2317-2353]
ACCCTATCTCGGTCTATTCTTTTGATTTATAAGGGATTTTGCCGATTTCGGCCTATTGGTTAAAAAATGA
GCTGATTTAACAAAAATTTAACGCGAATTTTAACAAAATATTAACGCTTACAATTTAGGTGGCACTTTTC
GGGGAAATGTGCGCGGAACCCCTATTTGTTTATTTTTCTAAATACATTCAAATATGTATCCGCTCATGAG
ACAATAACCCTGATAAATGCTTCAATAATATTGAAAAAGGAAGAGTATGAGTATTCAACATTTCCGTGTC
GCCCTTATTCCCTTTTTTGCGGCATTTTGCCTTCCTGTTTTTGCTCACCCAGAAACGCTGGTGAAAGTAA
AAGATGCTGAAGATCAGTTGGGTGCACGAGTGGGTTACATCGAACTGGATCTCAACAGCGGTAAGATCCT
TGAGAGTTTTCGCCCCGAAGAACGTTTTCCAATGATGAGCACTTTTAAAGTTCTGCTATGTGGCGCGGTA
TTATCCCGTATTGACGCCGGGCAAGAGCAACTCGGTCGCCGCATACACTATTCTCAGAATGACTTGGTTG
AGTACTCACCAGTCACAGAAAAGCATCTTACGGATGGCATGACAGTAAGAGAATTATGCAGTGCTGCCAT
AACCATGAGTGATAACACTGCGGCCAACTTACTTCTGACAACGATCGGAGGACCGAAGGAGCTAACCGCT
TTTTTGCACAACATGGGGGATCATGTAACTCGCCTTGATCGTTGGGAACCGGAGCTGAATGAAGCCATAC
CAAACGACGAGCGTGACACCACGATGCCTGTAGCAATGGCAACAACGTTGCGCAAACTATTAACTGGCGA
ACTACTTACTCTAGCTTCCCGGCAACAATTAATAGACTGGATGGAGGCGGATAAAGTTGCAGGACCACTT
CTGCGCTCGGCCCTTCCGGCTGGCTGGTTTATTGCTGATAAATCTGGAGCCGGTGAGCGTGGGTCTCGCG
GTATCATTGCAGCACTGGGGCCAGATGGTAAGCCCTCCCGTATCGTAGTTATCTACACGACGGGGAGTCA
GGCAACTATGGATGAACGAAATAGACAGATCGCTGAGATAGGTGCCTCACTGATTAAGCATTGGTAACTG
TCAGACCAAGTTTACTCATATATACTTTAGATTGATTTAAAACTTCATTTTTAATTTAAAAGGATCTAGG
TGAAGATCCTTTTTGATAATCTCATGACCAAAATCCCTTAACGTGAGTTTTCGTTCCACTGAGCGTCAGA
CCCCGTAGAAAAGATCAAAGGATCTTCTTGAGATCCTTTTTTTCTGCGCGTAATCTGCTGCTTGCAAACA
AAAAAACCACCGCTACCAGCGGTGGTTTGTTTGCCGGATCAAGAGCTACCAACTCTTTTTCCGAAGGTAA
CTGGCTTCAGCAGAGCGCAGATACCAAATACTGTTCTTCTAGTGTAGCCGTAGTTAGGCCACCACTTCAA
GAACTCTGTAGCACCGCCTACATACCTCGCTCTGCTAATCCTGTTACCAGTGGCTGCTGCCAGTGGCGAT
AAGTCGTGTCTTACCGGGTTGGACTCAAGACGATAGTTACCGGATAAGGCGCAGCGGTCGGGCTGAACGG
GGGGTTCGTGCACACAGCCCAGCTTGGAGCGAACGACCTACACCGAACTGAGATACCTACAGCGTGAGCT
ATGAGAAAGCGCCACGCTTCCCGAAGGGAGAAAGGCGGACAGGTATCCGGTAAGCGGCAGGGTCGGAACA
GGAGAGCGCACGAGGGAGCTTCCAGGGGGAAACGCCTGGTATCTTTATAGTCCTGTCGGGTTTCGCCACC
TCTGACTTGAGCGTCGATTTTTGTGATGCTCGTCAGGGGGGCGGAGCCTATGGAAAAACGCCAGCAACGC
GGCCTTTTTACGGTTCCTGGCCTTTTGCTGGCCTTTTGCTCACATGTTCTTTCCTGCGTTATCCCCTGAT
TCTGTGGATAACCGTATTACCGCCTTTGAGTGAGCTGATACCGCTCGCCGCAGCCGAACGACCGAGCGCA
GCGAGTCAGTGAGCGAGGAAGCGGAAGAGCGCCCAATACGCAAACCGCCTCTCCCCGCGCGTTGGCCGAT
TCATTAATGCAG
Features (pLannotate 1.2.2; 16 found; start..end, strand, type, name):
     20..38      +  promoter       T7 promoter: promoter for bacteriophage T7 RNA polymerase
     70..92      +  RBS            RBS: efficient ribosome binding site from bacteriophage T7 gene 10 (Olins and Rangwala, 1989)
    112..132     +  CDS            capTEV™ (fragment): composite tag for in vivo biotinylation, TEV protease cleavage, and 6xHis tagging
    133..165     +  CDS            T7 tag (gene 10 leader): leader peptide from bacteriophage T7 gene 10 promotes efficient translation in E. coli
    169..192     +  CDS            Xpress™ tag: Xpress™ epitope tag, including an enterokinase recognition and cleavage site
    211..885     +  CDS            mScarlet: mScarlet is a basic (constitutively fluorescent) red fluorescent protein published in 2016, derived from synthetic construct. It has moderate acid sensitivity.
    898..1293    +  CDS            atpC: ATPE_BACSU - Experimental evidence at protein level: Swiss-Prot protein existence level 1. Produces ATP from ADP in the presence of a proton gradient across the membrane. From Bacillus subtilis (strain 168).
   1321..1812    +  CDS            Nluc: NanoLuc® luciferase human codon-optimized
   1823..1872    +  CDS            SET1 (fragment): solubility-enhancement tag derived from T7 phage gene 10B
   1880..1927    +  terminator     T7 terminator: transcription terminator for bacteriophage T7 RNA polymerase
   1953..2019    +  CDS            lacZα (fragment): LacZα fragment of β-galactosidase; lacZ fragment
   2024..2452    +  rep_origin     f1 ori (sequence partly withheld): f1 bacteriophage origin of replication; arrow indicates direction of (+) strand synthesis
   2505..2609    +  promoter       AmpR promoter: bla
   2610..3470    +  CDS            AmpR: β-lactamase; bla; confers resistance to ampicillin, carbenicillin, and related antibiotics
   3641..4229    +  rep_origin     ori: high-copy-number ColE1/pMB1/pBR322/pUC origin of replication
   4412..4465    +  CDS            lacI (fragment): lac repressor; lacI; The lac repressor binds to the lac operator to inhibit transcription in E. coli. This inhibition can be relieved by adding lactose or isopropyl-β-D-thiogalactopyranoside (IPTG).
