[The description below was written by a language model from this plasmid's Addgene catalogue record and pLannotate feature annotations shown in this document.]
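Description:
pRset-ARSeNL is a 4,465 bp bacterial expression plasmid built on the Invitrogen pRSET backbone and carrying ARSeNL, a synthetic, genetically encoded bioluminescence resonance energy transfer (BRET) sensor for ATP. It replicates at high copy from a ColE1/pUC-type origin and is selected with ampicillin through the β-lactamase (AmpR) gene and its own promoter. An f1 phage origin is also present, which in principle allows single-stranded DNA production. Short annotated fragments of lacZα, lacI and a T7 gene 10B-derived sequence appear to be backbone remnants rather than functional elements.

The 1,713 bp insert, assembled by Gibson cloning, is transcribed from a T7 promoter, translated from the phage T7 gene 10 ribosome binding site, and followed by a T7 terminator, so expression requires a host that supplies T7 RNA polymerase. The open reading frame begins with the standard pRSET N-terminal leader: a 6xHis tag for metal-affinity purification (annotated by the software as a partial composite tag), the T7 gene 10 leader peptide, and the Xpress epitope with its enterokinase cleavage site. This is fused in frame to three domains: the red fluorescent protein mScarlet, the epsilon subunit of the Bacillus subtilis F-type ATP synthase (atpC), and NanoLuc luciferase. In this arrangement the epsilon subunit serves as the ATP-binding element between the luminescent donor NanoLuc and the fluorescent acceptor mScarlet. ATP-dependent changes in it would be expected to alter energy transfer and give a ratiometric luminescence readout. The plasmid is intended for producing the sensor protein in bacteria, and the His tag suits purification for in vitro ATP measurements.
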