Addgene plasmid #207872: pRset-ARSeNL
Purpose: Bacterial expression of the BRET ATP sensor
Depositing lab: Mathew Tantama. Depositing organization: Purdue University. Publication: Ratiometric BRET Measurements of ATP with a Genetically-Encoded Luminescent Sensor. Min SH, French AR, Trull KJ, Tat K, Varney SA, Tantama M. Sensors (Basel). 2019 Aug 10;19(16). pii: s19163502. doi: 10.3390/s19163502. PubMed 31405152.
Backbone
  Vector backbone: pRset
  Backbone manufacturer: Invitrogen
  Backbone size w/o insert (bp): 2752
  Total vector size (bp): 4465
  Vector type: Bacterial Expression
Growth in bacteria
  Bacterial resistance: Ampicillin, 100 μg/mL
  Growth temperature: 37°C
  Growth strain: DH5alpha
  Copy number: High Copy
Gene/Insert
  Gene/Insert name: ARSeNL (alt name: mScarlet-BsEpsilon-NanonLuc)
  Species: Synthetic
  Insert size (bp): 1713
  Promoter: T7
  Tag / fusion protein: 6xHis (N terminal on insert)
  Cloning method: Gibson Cloning
  Sequencing primers: 5′ TAATACGACTCACTATAGGG; 3′ GCTAGTTATTGCTCAGCGG
Terms and licenses: Academic/Nonprofit Terms; Industry Terms: Not Available to Industry
How to cite: pRset-ARSeNL was a gift from Mathew Tantama (Addgene plasmid # 207872 ; http://n2t.net/addgene:207872 ; RRID:Addgene_207872)
